>Addgene plasmid #215576 | pGAL4-DBD-HOXD4-AroPERFECT-2 | addgene full sequence | sequence record 429136 | Addgene NGS Result
GACATTGATTATTGACTAGTTATTAATAGTAATCAATTACGGGGTCATTAGTTCATAGCCCATATATGGA
GTTCCGCGTTACATAACTTACGGTAAATGGCCCGCCTGGCTGACCGCCCAACGACCCCCGCCCATTGACG
TCAATAATGACGTATGTTCCCATAGTAACGCCAATAGGGACTTTCCATTGACGTCAATGGGTGGAGTATT
TACGGTAAACTGCCCACTTGGCAGTACATCAAGTGTATCATATGCCAAGTACGCCCCCTATTGACGTCAA
TGACGGTAAATGGCCCGCCTGGCATTATGCCCAGTACATGACCTTATGGGACTTTCCTACTTGGCAGTAC
ATCTACGTATTAGTCATCGCTATTACCATGGTGATGCGGTTTTGGCAGTACATCAATGGGCGTGGATAGC
GGTTTGACTCACGGGGATTTCCAAGTCTCCACCCCATTGACGTCAATGGGAGTTTGTTTTGGCACCAAAA
TCAACGGGACTTTCCAAAATGTCGTAACAACTCCGCCCCATTGACGCAAATGGGCGGTAGGCGTGTACGG
TGGGAGGTCTATATAAGCAGAGCTCTCTGGCTAACTAGAGAACCCACTGCTTACTGGCTTATCGAAATTA
ATACGACTCACTATAGGGAGACCCAAGCTTGGTACCGAGCTCGGATCCACTAGTAACGGCCGCCAGTGTG
CTGGAATTCATGAAGCTACTGTCTTCTATCGAACAAGCATGCGATATTTGCCGACTTAAAAAGCTCAAGT
GCTCCAAAGAAAAACCGAAGTGCGCCAAGTGTCTGAAGAACAACTGGGAGTGTCGCTACTCTCCCAAAAC
CAAAAGGTCTCCGCTGACTAGGGCACATCTGACAGAAGTGGAATCAAGGCTAGAAAGACTGGAACAGCTA
TTTCTACTGATTTTTCCTCGAGAAGACCTTGACATGATTTTGAAAATGGATTCTTTACAGGATATAAAAG
CATTGTTAACAGGATTATTTGTACAAGATAATGTGAATAAAGATGCCGTCACAGATAGATTGGCTTCAGT
GGAGACTGATATGCCTCTAACATTGAGACAGCATAGAATAAGTGCGACATCATCATCGGAAGAGAGTAGT
AACAAAGGTCAAAGACAGTTGACTGTATCGGCGATCATGGTGATGTCATCAATGTACGTTAATTCTAAAG
TTGATCCTAAATTTCCACCATGTGAAGAACTTCAAGGTTATGGGCTTGGGGAACAAGGAGCTGATTATGG
TGGAGGGGCACAAGGGGCGGATTTTCAACCACCTGGCCTGCCCAGGCCATTTGATGGCGAACAACCAGGC
GGGAGTTTTGGTCCTGGCCCAGGATCAGCCCTTTACCCAGCAAGGGGACATGGTCAGGAATACCCCGGAG
GTCCTGGCGGACATGCTTATGCGCCTGGGGAACCATGTCCGGCGTATCCACCCGCACCCCCACCTGCACC
TTATCTCCCAGGAGCAAGGGCAAGCCAATATAGCGATCCTAAACAACCCCCTTCATATGGCACAGCCCTG
AAACAACCTGCGTGGGTTGTACCAATGAAGAAAGTCTGAGTCTAGAGGGCCCTATTCTATAGTGTCACCT
AAATGCTAGAGCTCGCTGATCAGCCTCGACTGTGCCTTCTAGTTGCCAGCCATCTGTTGTTTGCCCCTCC
CCCGTGCCTTCCTTGACCCTGGAAGGTGCCACTCCCACTGTCCTTTCCTAATAAAATGAGGAAATTGCAT
CGCATTGTCTGAGTAGGTGTCATTCTATTCTGGGGGGTGGGGTGGGGCAGGACAGCAAGGGGGAGGATTG
GGAAGACAATAGCAGGCATGCTGGGGATGCGGTGGGCTCTATGGCTTCTGAGGCGGAAAGAACCAGCTGG
GGCTCTAGGGGGTATCCCC
[124 nt withheld, positions 1910-2033]
C
[91 nt withheld, positions 2035-2125]
A
[49 nt withheld, positions 2127-2175]
CCTTTGACGTTGGAGTCCACGTTCTTT
[37 nt withheld, positions 2203-2239]
ACCCTATCTCGGTCTATTCTTTTGATTTATAAGGGATTTTGCCGATTTCGGCCTATTGGTTAAAAAATGA
GCTGATTTAACAAAAATTTAACGCGAATTAATTCTGTGGAATGTGTGTCAGTTAGGGTGTGGAAAGTCCC
CAGGCTCCCCAGCAGGCAGAAGTATGCAAAGCATGCATCTCAATTAGTCAGCAACCAGGTGTGGAAAGTC
CCCAGGCTCCCCAGCAGGCAGAAGTATGCAAAGCATGCATCTCAATTAGTCAGCAACCATAGTCCCGCCC
CTAACTCCGCCCATCCCGCCCCTAACTCCGCCCAGTTCCGCCCATTCTCCGCCCCATGGCTGACTAATTT
TTTTTATTTATGCAGAGGCCGAGGCCGCCTCTGCCTCTGAGCTATTCCAGAAGTAGTGAGGAGGCTTTTT
TGGAGGCCTAGGCTTTTGCAAAAAGCTCCCGGGAGCTTGTATATCCATTTTCGGATCTGATCAAGAGACA
GGATGAGGATCGTTTCGCATGATTGAACAAGATGGATTGCACGCAGGTTCTCCGGCCGCTTGGGTGGAGA
GGCTATTCGGCTATGACTGGGCACAACAGACAATCGGCTGCTCTGATGCCGCCGTGTTCCGGCTGTCAGC
GCAGGGGCGCCCGGTTCTTTTTGTCAAGACCGACCTGTCCGGTGCCCTGAATGAACTGCAGGACGAGGCA
GCGCGGCTATCGTGGCTGGCCACGACGGGCGTTCCTTGCGCAGCTGTGCTCGACGTTGTCACTGAAGCGG
GAAGGGACTGGCTGCTATTGGGCGAAGTGCCGGGGCAGGATCTCCTGTCATCTCACCTTGCTCCTGCCGA
GAAAGTATCCATCATGGCTGATGCAATGCGGCGGCTGCATACGCTTGATCCGGCTACCTGCCCATTCGAC
CACCAAGCGAAACATCGCATCGAGCGAGCACGTACTCGGATGGAAGCCGGTCTTGTCGATCAGGATGATC
TGGACGAAGAGCATCAGGGGCTCGCGCCAGCCGAACTGTTCGCCAGGCTCAAGGCGCGCATGCCCGACGG
CGAGGATCTCGTCGTGACCCATGGCGATGCCTGCTTGCCGAATATCATGGTGGAAAATGGCCGCTTTTCT
GGATTCATCGACTGTGGCCGGCTGGGTGTGGCGGACCGCTATCAGGACATAGCGTTGGCTACCCGTGATA
TTGCTGAAGAGCTTGGCGGCGAATGGGCTGACCGCTTCCTCGTGCTTTACGGTATCGCCGCTCCCGATTC
GCAGCGCATCGCCTTCTATCGCCTTCTTGACGAGTTCTTCTGAGCGGGACTCTGGGGTTCGAAATGACCG
ACCAAGCGACGCCCAACCTGCCATCACGAGATTTCGATTCCACCGCCGCCTTCTATGAAAGGTTGGGCTT
CGGAATCGTTTTCCGGGACGCCGGCTGGATGATCCTCCAGCGCGGGGATCTCATGCTGGAGTTCTTCGCC
CACCCCAACTTGTTTATTGCAGCTTATAATGGTTACAAATAAAGCAATAGCATCACAAATTTCACAAATA
AAGCATTTTTTTCACTGCATTCTAGTTGTGGTTTGTCCAAACTCATCAATGTATCTTATCATGTCTGTAT
ACCGTCGACCTCTAGCTAGAGCTTGGCGTAATCATGGTCATAGCTGTTTCCTGTGTGAAATTGTTATCCG
CTCACAATTCCACACAACATACGAGCCGGAAGCATAAAGTGTAAAGCCTGGGGTGCCTAATGAGTGAGCT
AACTCACATTAATTGCGTTGCGCTCACTGCCCGCTTTCCAGTCGGGAAACCTGTCGTGCCAGCTGCATTA
ATGAATCGGCCAACGCGCGGGGAGAGGCGGTTTGCGTATTGGGCGCTCTTCCGCTTCCTCGCTCACTGAC
TCGCTGCGCTCGGTCGTTCGGCTGCGGCGAGCGGTATCAGCTCACTCAAAGGCGGTAATACGGTTATCCA
CAGAATCAGGGGATAACGCAGGAAAGAACATGTGAGCAAAAGGCCAGCAAAAGGCCAGGAACCGTAAAAA
GGCCGCGTTGCTGGCGTTTTTCCATAGGCTCCGCCCCCCTGACGAGCATCACAAAAATCGACGCTCAAGT
CAGAGGTGGCGAAACCCGACAGGACTATAAAGATACCAGGCGTTTCCCCCTGGAAGCTCCCTCGTGCGCT
CTCCTGTTCCGACCCTGCCGCTTACCGGATACCTGTCCGCCTTTCTCCCTTCGGGAAGCGTGGCGCTTTC
TCATAGCTCACGCTGTAGGTATCTCAGTTCGGTGTAGGTCGTTCGCTCCAAGCTGGGCTGTGTGCACGAA
CCCCCCGTTCAGCCCGACCGCTGCGCCTTATCCGGTAACTATCGTCTTGAGTCCAACCCGGTAAGACACG
ACTTATCGCCACTGGCAGCAGCCACTGGTAACAGGATTAGCAGAGCGAGGTATGTAGGCGGTGCTACAGA
GTTCTTGAAGTGGTGGCCTAACTACGGCTACACTAGAAGAACAGTATTTGGTATCTGCGCTCTGCTGAAG
CCAGTTACCTTCGGAAAAAGAGTTGGTAGCTCTTGATCCGGCAAACAAACCACCGCTGGTAGCGGTGGTT
TTTTTGTTTGCAAGCAGCAGATTACGCGCAGAAAAAAAGGATCTCAAGAAGATCCTTTGATCTTTTCTAC
GGGGTCTGACGCTCAGTGGAACGAAAACTCACGTTAAGGGATTTTGGTCATGAGATTATCAAAAAGGATC
TTCACCTAGATCCTTTTAAATTAAAAATGAAGTTTTAAATCAATCTAAAGTATATATGAGTAAACTTGGT
CTGACAGTTACCAATGCTTAATCAGTGAGGCACCTATCTCAGCGATCTGTCTATTTCGTTCATCCATAGT
TGCCTGACTTCCCGTCGTGTAGATAACTACGATACGGGAGGGCTTACCATCTGGCCCCAGTGCTGCAATG
ATACCGCGAGACCCACGCTCACCGGCTCCAGATTTATCAGCAATAAACCAGCCAGCCGGAAGGGCCGAGC
GCAGAAGTGGTCCTGCAACTTTATCCGCCTCCATCCAGTCTATTAATTGTTGCCGGGAAGCTAGAGTAAG
TAGTTCGCCAGTTAATAGTTTGCGCAACGTTGTTGCCATTGCTACAGGCATCGTGGTGTCACGCTCGTCG
TTTGGTATGGCTTCATTCAGCTCCGGTTCCCAACGATCAAGGCGAGTTACATGATCCCCCATGTTGTGCA
AAAAAGCGGTTAGCTCCTTCGGTCCTCCGATCGTTGTCAGAAGTAAGTTGGCCGCAGTGTTATCACTCAT
GGTTATGGCAGCACTGCATAATTCTCTTACTGTCATGCCATCCGTAAGATGCTTTTCTGTGACTGGTGAG
TACTCAACCAAGTCATTCTGAGAATAGTGTATGCGGCGACCGAGTTGCTCTTGCCCGGCGTCAATACGGG
ATAATACCGCGCCACATAGCAGAACTTTAAAAGTGCTCATCATTGGAAAACGTTCTTCGGGGCGAAAACT
CTCAAGGATCTTACCGCTGTTGAGATCCAGTTCGATGTAACCCACTCGTGCACCCAACTGATCTTCAGCA
TCTTTTACTTTCACCAGCGTTTCTGGGTGAGCAAAAACAGGAAGGCAAAATGCCGCAAAAAAGGGAATAA
GGGCGACACGGAAATGTTGAATACTCATACTCTTCCTTTTTCAATATTATTGAAGCATTTATCAGGGTTA
TTGTCTCATGAGCGGATACATATTTGAATGTATTTAGAAAAATAAACAAATAGGGGTTCCGCGCACATTT
CCCCGAAAAGTGCCACCTGACGTCGACGGATCGGGAGATCTCCCGATCCCCTATGGTGCACTCTCAGTAC
AATCTGCTCTGATGCCGCATAGTTAAGCCAGTATCTGCTCCCTGCTTGTGTGTTGGAGGTCGCTGAGTAG
TGCGCGAGCAAAATTTAAGCTACAACAAGGCAAGGCTTGACCGACAATTGCATGAAGAATCTGCTTAGGG
TTAGGCGTTTTGCGCTGCTTCGCGATGTACGGGCCAGATATACGCGTT
Features (pLannotate 1.2.2; 22 found; start..end, strand, type, name):
      1..380     +  enhancer       CMV enhancer: human cytomegalovirus immediate early enhancer
    381..584     +  promoter       CMV promoter: human cytomegalovirus (CMV) immediate early promoter
    580..613     +  LTR            5' LTR (truncated) (fragment): truncated 5' long terminal repeat (LTR) from HIV-1
    629..647     +  promoter       T7 promoter: promoter for bacteriophage T7 RNA polymerase
    710..1150    +  CDS            GAL4 DNA binding domain: DNA binding domain of the GAL4 transcriptional activator; Saccharomyces cerevisiae GAL4 (truncated)
   1157..1576    +  CDS            HOXD4 (fragment): HXD4_HUMAN - Also known as HOX4B. Experimental evidence at protein level: Swiss-Prot protein existence level 1. Sequence-specific transcription factor which is part of a developmental regulatory system that provides cells with specific positional identities on the anterior-posterior axis. From Homo sapiens (Human).
   1596..1614    -  promoter       SP6 promoter: promoter for bacteriophage SP6 RNA polymerase
   1640..1864    +  polyA_signal   bGH poly(A) signal: bovine growth hormone polyadenylation signal
   1868..1889    +  promoter       SV40 promoter (fragment): SV40 enhancer and early promoter
   1910..2338    +  rep_origin     f1 ori (sequence partly withheld): f1 bacteriophage origin of replication; arrow indicates direction of (+) strand synthesis
   2352..2681    +  promoter       SV40 promoter: SV40 enhancer and early promoter
   2748..3539    +  CDS            neo: KKA2_KLEPN - Also known as kan, nptII. Experimental evidence at protein level: Swiss-Prot protein existence level 1. Resistance to kanamycin, neomycin, paromomycin, ribostamycin, butirosin and gentamicin B. From Klebsiella pneumoniae.
   3563..3721    +  CDS            ble (fragment): BLE_KLEPN - Experimental evidence at protein level: Swiss-Prot protein existence level 1. Binding protein with a strong affinity to the bleomycin family of antibiotics. Binds to CL990; an antimitotic-antibiotic compound. From Klebsiella pneumoniae.
   3716..3837    +  polyA_signal   SV40 poly(A) signal: SV40 polyadenylation signal
   3910..3926    -  protein_bind   lac operator: The lac repressor binds to the lac operator to inhibit transcription in E. coli. This inhibition can be relieved by adding lactose or isopropyl-β-D-thiogalactopyranoside (IPTG). lac repressor encoded by lacI
   3934..3964    -  promoter       lac promoter: promoter for the E. coli lac operon
   3979..4000    -  protein_bind   CAP binding site: CAP binding activates transcription in the presence of cAMP. E. coli catabolite activator protein
   4013..4105    -  CDS            lacI (fragment): lac repressor; lacI; The lac repressor binds to the lac operator to inhibit transcription in E. coli. This inhibition can be relieved by adding lactose or isopropyl-β-D-thiogalactopyranoside (IPTG).
   4288..4876    -  rep_origin     ori: high-copy-number ColE1/pMB1/pBR322/pUC origin of replication
   5047..5907    -  CDS            AmpR: β-lactamase; bla; confers resistance to ampicillin, carbenicillin, and related antibiotics
   5908..6012    -  promoter       AmpR promoter: bla
   6071..6123    -  misc_feature   bom (fragment): basis of mobility region from pBR322
