[The description below was written by a language model from this plasmid's Addgene catalogue record and pLannotate feature annotations shown in this document.]
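Description:
pGAL4-DBD-HOXD4-AroPERFECT-2 is a 6.3 kb mammalian expression plasmid built on the pGAL4-DBD-MCS backbone for overexpressing a fusion of the yeast GAL4 DNA-binding domain with a variant of human HOXD4. It is propagated in E. coli through a high-copy ColE1/pUC-type origin with ampicillin selection (AmpR under its own bla promoter). It also carries an f1 origin, which allows single-stranded DNA production. A separate cassette, in which the SV40 enhancer/early promoter drives the neo (nptII) gene and ends in an SV40 polyadenylation signal, would allow G418 selection of transfected mammalian cells. The short ble, lacI, lac promoter/operator, bom and HIV-1 LTR matches in the annotation are fragments, most likely backbone remnants rather than functional parts.

The expression unit consists of the CMV immediate-early enhancer and promoter, the GAL4 DNA-binding domain coding sequence, the HOXD4-derived segment placed immediately downstream by Gibson cloning, and a bGH polyadenylation signal. T7 and SP6 phage promoters flank the fusion in opposing orientations and can serve for in vitro transcription or as sequencing primer sites. The HOXD4 annotation spans only about 420 nt and is flagged as a fragment, so the insert appears to be a portion of the protein rather than the full coding sequence. The record does not say which region this is or which changes define the "AroPERFECT-2" variant, although the name suggests an engineered arrangement of aromatic residues. GAL4-DBD fusions of this kind are typically co-transfected with a reporter driven by GAL4 UAS sites to measure the transactivation strength of the tethered sequence, which fits the associated study on activity and specificity in human transcription factors. The record itself states only overexpression as the purpose.
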