Addgene plasmid #215576: pGAL4-DBD-HOXD4-AroPERFECT-2
Purpose: For overexpression of Gal4-DBD HOXD4 AroPERFECT-2
Depositing lab: Denes Hnisz. Depositing organization: Max Planck Institute for Molecular Genetics. Publication: An activity-specificity trade-off encoded in human transcription factors. Naderi J, Magalhaes AP, Kibar G, Stik G, Zhang Y, Mackowiak SD, Wieler HM, Rossi F, Buschow R, Christou-Kent M, Alcoverro-Bertran M, Graf T, Vingron M, Hnisz D. Nat Cell Biol. 2024 Aug;26(8):1309-1321. doi: 10.1038/s41556-024-01411-0. Epub 2024 Jul 5. PubMed 38969762.
Backbone
  Vector backbone: pGAL4-DBD-MCS
  Vector type: Mammalian Expression
Growth in bacteria
  Bacterial resistance: Ampicillin, 100 μg/mL
  Growth temperature: 37°C
  Growth strain: DH5alpha
  Copy number: High Copy
Gene/Insert
  Gene/Insert name: HOXD4 AroPERFECT-2
  Species: H. sapiens (human)
  Entrez Gene: HOXD4 (a.k.a. HHO.C13, HOX-5.1, HOX4, HOX4B, Hox-4.2)
  Cloning method: Gibson Cloning
Terms and licenses: Academic/Nonprofit Terms; Industry Terms: Not Available to Industry
How to cite: pGAL4-DBD-HOXD4-AroPERFECT-2 was a gift from Denes Hnisz (Addgene plasmid # 215576 ; http://n2t.net/addgene:215576 ; RRID:Addgene_215576)
